Addgene plasmid #191764: EGFP-p300
Purpose: Expression of EGFP fused to core p300 histone acetyltransferase
Depositing lab: Daniel Gerlich. Publication: A mitotic chromatin phase transition prevents perforation by microtubules. Schneider MWG, Gibson BA, Otsuka S, Spicer MFD, Petrovic M, Blaukopf C, Langer CCH, Batty P, Nagaraju T, Doolittle LK, Rosen MK, Gerlich DW. Nature. 2022 Sep;609(7925):183-190. doi: 10.1038/s41586-022-05027-y. Epub 2022 Aug 3. PubMed 35922507.
Backbone
  Vector backbone: pIRESpuro2
  Backbone size w/o insert (bp): 4831
  Total vector size (bp): 7738
  Vector type: Mammalian Expression, Bacterial Expression
  Selectable markers: Puromycin
Growth in bacteria
  Bacterial resistance: Ampicillin, 100 μg/mL
  Growth temperature: 37°C
  Growth strain: DH5alpha
  Copy number: Unknown
Gene/Insert
  Gene/Insert name: FRB-EGFP-p300 core
  Species: H. sapiens (human)
  Insert size (bp): 2907
  GenBank ID: NM_001429
  Entrez Gene: EP300 (a.k.a. KAT3B, MKHK2, RSTS2, p300)
  Promoter: EF1alpha
  Tag / fusion protein: EGFP (N-terminal of p300 core) (N terminal on insert); FRB (N-terminal of EGFP) (N terminal on insert)
  Cloning method: Gibson Cloning
  Sequencing primers: 5′ TAAGTGCAGTAGTCGCCGTGAACGT; 3′ CATGCCCGCTTTTGAGA
Terms and licenses: Academic/Nonprofit Terms; Industry Terms: Not Available to Industry
How to cite: EGFP-p300 was a gift from Daniel Gerlich (Addgene plasmid # 191764 ; http://n2t.net/addgene:191764 ; RRID:Addgene_191764)
