[The description below was written by a language model from this plasmid's Addgene catalogue record and pLannotate feature annotations shown in this document.]
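Description:
EGFP-p300 is a mammalian expression plasmid built on the pIRESpuro2 backbone (about 7.7 kb in total) that produces a triple fusion protein: an N-terminal FRB domain (the FKBP-rapamycin binding domain of human FRAP/mTOR), followed by EGFP, followed by the catalytic histone acetyltransferase core of human p300 (EP300). The roughly 2.9 kb insert was assembled by Gibson cloning. In bacteria the plasmid is maintained through a high-copy ColE1/pUC-type origin and selected with ampicillin via the β-lactamase gene. Small annotated fragments of lac regulatory elements, SV40 sequences, CMV enhancer and the pBR322 bom region appear to be backbone remnants rather than functional parts.

Expression is driven by an EF-1α promoter; the feature table annotates the compact core version, with only a short leftover piece of CMV enhancer upstream. Downstream of the fusion coding sequence lie a chimeric intron, an EMCV IRES and the puromycin N-acetyltransferase gene, terminated by the bovine growth hormone polyadenylation signal. This bicistronic layout places the fusion protein and the puromycin resistance marker on a single transcript, so puromycin selection enriches for cells that also express the fusion, which is useful for transient enrichment or for deriving stable lines.

EGFP allows the acetyltransferase to be visualised in live or fixed cells. The FRB module is a standard handle for rapamycin-induced dimerisation with FKBP-tagged partners, although the record does not state whether that capability is used here. The stated purpose is simply expression of EGFP fused to the p300 core, and the associated study concerns the physical state of mitotic chromatin, consistent with using the enzyme to raise histone acetylation in cells.
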