Features (pLannotate 1.2.2; 21 found; start..end, strand, type, name):
     55..159     +  promoter       AmpR promoter: bla
    160..1020    +  CDS            AmpR: β-lactamase; bla; confers resistance to ampicillin, carbenicillin, and related antibiotics
   1191..1779    +  rep_origin     ori: high-copy-number ColE1/pMB1/pBR322/pUC origin of replication
   1962..2054    +  CDS            lacI (fragment): lac repressor; lacI; The lac repressor binds to the lac operator to inhibit transcription in E. coli. This inhibition can be relieved by adding lactose or isopropyl-β-D-thiogalactopyranoside (IPTG).
   2067..2088    +  protein_bind   CAP binding site: CAP binding activates transcription in the presence of cAMP. E. coli catabolite activator protein
   2103..2133    +  promoter       lac promoter: promoter for the E. coli lac operon
   2141..2157    +  protein_bind   lac operator: The lac repressor binds to the lac operator to inhibit transcription in E. coli. This inhibition can be relieved by adding lactose or isopropyl-β-D-thiogalactopyranoside (IPTG). lac repressor encoded by lacI
   2221..2272    -  polyA_signal   SV40 poly(A) signal (fragment): SV40 polyadenylation signal
   2282..2303    -  promoter       SV40 promoter (fragment): SV40 enhancer and early promoter
   2307..2531    -  polyA_signal   bGH poly(A) signal: bovine growth hormone polyadenylation signal
   2558..2623    -  CDS            dmpM (fragment): DMPM_STRAD - Protein inferred from homology: Swiss-Prot protein existence level 3. From Streptomyces alboniger.
   2673..3272    -  CDS            PuroR: puromycin N-acetyltransferase; pac from Streptomyces alboniger; confers resistance to puromycin
   3305..3767    -  misc_feature   IRES: internal ribosome entry site (IRES) of the encephalomyocarditis virus (EMCV)
   3950..4179    -  intron         chimeric intron: chimera between introns from adenovirus and immunoglobulin heavy chain genes
   4324..6174    -  CDS            p300 core: catalytic histone acetyltransferase core of the human E1A-associated protein p300 (Delvecchio et al., 2013); EP300
   6208..6921    -  CDS            EGFP: EGFP is a basic (constitutively fluorescent) green fluorescent protein published in 1996, derived from Aequorea victoria. It is reported to be a rapidly-maturing weak dimer with moderate acid sensitivity.
   6952..7230    -  CDS            FRB (sequence partly withheld): FKBP-rapamycin binding domain of human FRAP
   7253..7464    -  promoter       EF-1α core promoter: core promoter for human elongation factor EF-1α
   7490..7508    -  CDS            small t antigen (fragment): SV40 (simian virus 40) small t antigen
   7514..7533    -  enhancer       CMV enhancer (fragment): human cytomegalovirus immediate early enhancer
   7688..7740    +  misc_feature   bom (fragment): basis of mobility region from pBR322
>Addgene plasmid #191764 | EGFP-p300 | addgene full sequence | sequence record 383841 | Addgene NGS Result
ATCGGGAGATCTCCCGATCCGTCGACGTCAGGTGGCACTTTTCGGGGAAATGTGCGCGGAACCCCTATTT
GTTTATTTTTCTAAATACATTCAAATATGTATCCGCTCATGAGACAATAACCCTGATAAATGCTTCAATA
ATATTGAAAAAGGAAGAGTATGAGTATTCAACATTTCCGTGTCGCCCTTATTCCCTTTTTTGCGGCATTT
TGCCTTCCTGTTTTTGCTCACCCAGAAACGCTGGTGAAAGTAAAAGATGCTGAAGATCAGTTGGGTGCAC
GAGTGGGTTACATCGAACTGGATCTCAACAGCGGTAAGATCCTTGAGAGTTTTCGCCCCGAAGAACGTTT
TCCAATGATGAGCACTTTTAAAGTTCTGCTATGTGGCGCGGTATTATCCCGTATTGACGCCGGGCAAGAG
CAACTCGGTCGCCGCATACACTATTCTCAGAATGACTTGGTTGAGTACTCACCAGTCACAGAAAAGCATC
TTACGGATGGCATGACAGTAAGAGAATTATGCAGTGCTGCCATAACCATGAGTGATAACACTGCGGCCAA
CTTACTTCTGACAACGATCGGAGGACCGAAGGAGCTAACCGCTTTTTTGCACAACATGGGGGATCATGTA
ACTCGCCTTGATCGTTGGGAACCGGAGCTGAATGAAGCCATACCAAACGACGAGCGTGACACCACGATGC
CTGTAGCAATGGCAACAACGTTGCGCAAACTATTAACTGGCGAACTACTTACTCTAGCTTCCCGGCAACA
ATTAATAGACTGGATGGAGGCGGATAAAGTTGCAGGACCACTTCTGCGCTCGGCCCTTCCGGCTGGCTGG
TTTATTGCTGATAAATCTGGAGCCGGTGAGCGTGGGTCTCGCGGTATCATTGCAGCACTGGGGCCAGATG
GTAAGCCCTCCCGTATCGTAGTTATCTACACGACGGGGAGTCAGGCAACTATGGATGAACGAAATAGACA
GATCGCTGAGATAGGTGCCTCACTGATTAAGCATTGGTAACTGTCAGACCAAGTTTACTCATATATACTT
TAGATTGATTTAAAACTTCATTTTTAATTTAAAAGGATCTAGGTGAAGATCCTTTTTGATAATCTCATGA
CCAAAATCCCTTAACGTGAGTTTTCGTTCCACTGAGCGTCAGACCCCGTAGAAAAGATCAAAGGATCTTC
TTGAGATCCTTTTTTTCTGCGCGTAATCTGCTGCTTGCAAACAAAAAAACCACCGCTACCAGCGGTGGTT
TGTTTGCCGGATCAAGAGCTACCAACTCTTTTTCCGAAGGTAACTGGCTTCAGCAGAGCGCAGATACCAA
ATACTGTTCTTCTAGTGTAGCCGTAGTTAGGCCACCACTTCAAGAACTCTGTAGCACCGCCTACATACCT
CGCTCTGCTAATCCTGTTACCAGTGGCTGCTGCCAGTGGCGATAAGTCGTGTCTTACCGGGTTGGACTCA
AGACGATAGTTACCGGATAAGGCGCAGCGGTCGGGCTGAACGGGGGGTTCGTGCACACAGCCCAGCTTGG
AGCGAACGACCTACACCGAACTGAGATACCTACAGCGTGAGCTATGAGAAAGCGCCACGCTTCCCGAAGG
GAGAAAGGCGGACAGGTATCCGGTAAGCGGCAGGGTCGGAACAGGAGAGCGCACGAGGGAGCTTCCAGGG
GGAAACGCCTGGTATCTTTATAGTCCTGTCGGGTTTCGCCACCTCTGACTTGAGCGTCGATTTTTGTGAT
GCTCGTCAGGGGGGCGGAGCCTATGGAAAAACGCCAGCAACGCGGCCTTTTTACGGTTCCTGGCCTTTTG
CTGGCCTTTTGCTCACATGTTCTTTCCTGCGTTATCCCCTGATTCTGTGGATAACCGTATTACCGCCTTT
GAGTGAGCTGATACCGCTCGCCGCAGCCGAACGACCGAGCGCAGCGAGTCAGTGAGCGAGGAAGCGGAAG
AGCGCCCAATACGCAAACCGCCTCTCCCCGCGCGTTGGCCGATTCATTAATGCAGCTGGCACGACAGGTT
TCCCGACTGGAAAGCGGGCAGTGAGCGCAACGCAATTAATGTGAGTTAGCTCACTCATTAGGCACCCCAG
GCTTTACACTTTATGCTTCCGGCTCGTATGTTGTGTGGAATTGTGAGCGGATAACAATTTCACACAGGAA
ACAGCTATGACCATGATTACGCCAAGCTCTAGCTAGAGGTCGACGGTATACAGACATGATAAGATACATT
GATGAGTTTGGACAAACCACAACTAGAATGCACTCGAGCCCCAGCTGGTTCTTTCCGCCTCAGAAGCCAT
AGAGCCCACCGCATCCCCAGCATGCCTGCTATTGTCTTCCCAATCCTCCCCCTTGCTGTCCTGCCCCACC
CCACCCCCCAGAATAGAATGACACCTACTCAGACAATGCGATGCAATTTCCTCATTTTATTAGGAAAGGA
CAGTGGGAGTGGCACCTTCCAGGGTCAAGGAAGGCACGGGGGAGGGGCAAACAACAGATGGCTGGCAACT
AGAAGGCACAGTCGAGGCTGATCAGCGAGCTCTAGAGTCGGTGGGCCTCGGGGGCGGGTGCGGGGTCGGC
GGGGCCGCCCCGGGTGGCTTCGGTCGGAGCCATGGGGTCGTGCGCTCCTTTCGGTCGGGCGCTGCGGGTC
GTGGGGCGGGCGTCAGGCACCGGGCTTGCGGGTCATGCACCAGGTGCGCGGTCCTTCGGGCACCTCGACG
TCGGCGGTGACGGTGAAGCCGAGCCGCTCGTAGAAGGGGAGGTTGCGGGGCGCGGAGGTCTCCAGGAAGG
CGGGCACCCCGGCGCGCTCGGCCGCCTCCACTCCGGGGAGCACGACGGCGCTGCCCAGACCCTTGCCCTG
GTGGTCGGGCGAGACGCCGACGGTGGCCAGGAACCACGCGGGCTCCTTGGGCCGGTGCGGCGCCAGGAGG
CCTTCCATCTGTTGCTGCGCGGCCAGCCGGGAACCGCTCAACTCGGCCATGCGCGGGCCGATCTCGGCGA
ACACCGCCCCCGCTTCGACGCTCTCCGGCGTGGTCCAGACCGCCACCGCGGCGCCGTCGTCCGCGACCCA
CACCTTGCCGATGTCGAGCCCGACGCGCGTGAGGAAGAGTTCTTGCAGCTCGGTGACCCGCTCGATGTGG
CGGTCCGGGTCGACGGTGTGGCGCGTGGCGGGGTAGTCGGCGAACGCGGCGGCGAGGGTGCGTACGGCCC
GGGGGACGTCGTCGCGGGTGGCGAGGCGCACCGTGGGCTTGTACTCGGTCATGGAAGGTCGTCTCCTTGT
GGGTTGTGGCAAGCTTATCATCGTGTTTTTCAAAGGAAAACCACGTCCCCGTGGTTCGGGGGGCCTAGAC
GTTTTTTTAACCTCGACTAAACACATGTAAAGCATGTGCACCGAGGCCCCAGATCAGATCCCATACAATG
GGGTACCTTCTGGGCATCCTTCAGCCCCTTGTTGAATACGCTTGAGGAGAGCCATTTGACTCTTTCCACA
ACTATCCAACTCACAACGTGGCACTGGGGTTGTGCCGCCTTTGCAGGTGTATCTTATACACGTGGCTTTT
GGCCGCAGAGGCACCTGTCGCCAGGTGGGGGGTTCCGCTGCCTGCAAAGGGTCGCTACAGACGTTGTTTG
TCTTCAAGAAGCTTCCAGAGGAACTGCTTCCTTCACGACATTCAACAGACCTTGCATTCCTTTGGCGAGA
GGGGAAAGACCCCTAGGAATGCTCGTCAAGAAGACAGGGCCAGGTTTCCGGGCCCTCACATTGCCAAAAG
ACGGCAATATGGTGGAAAATAACATATAGACAAACGCACACCGGCCTTATTCCAAGCGGCTTCGGCCAGT
AACGTTAGGGGGGGGGGAGGGAGAGGGGGGGGGGGAGAGGGGCGGAATTGGCCGCCCTAGATGCATGCTC
GACCTGCAGTTGGACCTGGGAGTGGACACCTGTGGAGAGAAAGGCAAAGTGGATGTCATTGTCACTCAAG
TGTATGGCCAGATCTCAAGCCTGCCACACCTCAAGCTTGACAACAAAAAGATTGTCTTTTCTGACCAGAT
GGACGCGGCCACCCTCAAAGGCATCACCGCGGGCCAGGTGAATATCAAATCCTCCTCGTTTTTGGAAACT
GACAATCTTAGCGCAGAAGTCATGCCCGCTTTTGAGAGGGAGTACTCACCCCAACAGCTGGCCCTCGCAG
ACAGCGAATTAATTCCAGCACACTGGATCAGTTATCTATGCGGCCGCGAGCTCGGATCCACTAGTAACGG
CCGCCAGTGTGCTGGAATTCTCAAGAAGCGTAGTCCGGAACGTCGTACGGGTAGTCCTGGCTCTGCGTGT
GCAGCTCCACCAGCATGCACATGGTGGACCACTGGGCTCTTCGGAGTGAAGAGAACTCCAGGTGCTTGTC
CCTTGCCAGCGTGAGAAACGCATCCCGACCATCCATCAGATCGCAGGGGATGAGAGGATCAGGATCAACA
ATGGGAGGCAGGGAGTTGGCAGCAGGGCCAGCAATGAGGCGGATCACAAAGAAGACCTCTTTATGCTTCT
CCATGGTGGCATATAGTTTCTGTGAGAGGTCGTTAGATACATTGGGCATCCCGGGTTTCTTCTTGTTGCC
CCTACTCAGGCTGCTCTTATTTTTGCTGGTTTTCTTATTATTCTTCTTTTTAGCATTTTTGCTGTCTCCC
TTGGTCACATCTGTGCTTTCATTGCTGGTGTTTTCCTCTCGTTTTCTCTCTTCTTCCTCCTGTTCCAGTT
CCTTAATGCTTTCTTCCAGAACATTGGGCCAGAAATCACCCTCGAAATAAGGCAATTCCTTTGCACTTGT
TAATCTATCTTCAGTAGCTTGTTTAAAAATATCCTTGTAGTCATGGACAATACGCTCTGATACAGCCTTG
TCAAGCATTTTTTTGTACCATTCCTGCAGTCGCTTGGGCTTGGGTATCTTCTGGTCAGGAGGATGGCAAT
GGAAGATATAATCATCTCCCTCACTTGGTGGACATGCCCAAATATGCCCTGTTGTGTAACCTAATTTCTT
GACATATTCTAAATATCCAATTAGGATTTCATGATAGACTGCAGTCCTCAAGCATTTAGGACGGAAGAAA
TGAACACTATCGAGGTAAGATATGTATACTCTCCTCTGGTTGGGTGGAGGGCAGTCAGAGCCATACTCTT
GAACATGCATGCCAAAGAAGCACAGGTCAACACCATCAATTTCTTCAAAGGCAAAGAGGGCTTTGGTTCG
GTATGGAAAGGATTCTGCCATCTCTCCACTGTCCACAAACCTTGCTTTCATGCCTGGTTTTACTTCCACG
GTTTTGTCAGAAGCATGAACTACTCTAACAGTGACCTCTCCTGACTCAGGGTGATTCTGTCGCCTCAGAA
AGTCATTCACACGATTCTCTAGAAAGGTGCCAAGTCTGGTAGATGGCAACCTTTTAGCAGAAAACTTATT
TTCTTTCCTAGTTCGTGCACTTTTCTTTAAACAGCCATCACAGACGAATCCAGCAGGCCAGATGATCTCA
TGGTGAAGGACACAGATCTGATGCATCTTTCTTCCGCACTCTGTACATTCAACAAACAGTTCAGGATCCA
GTGTGTCATTTTTTCTCTTGGAAAATTGTTCTTTATTTATTGTAGTTTGAGGCTGGGAAGGGTCATCCCC
CAAAGAAACGCTCTCCCCTTGGATCTCATTGAAACACTTCTCACAGAAATGATACCTGTTCTGGTAACTG
TAATAAGTGGCATCACGAGGTATTGTGCACAACTGTTTGCCGTAGCAACACAGTGTCTGTGGAGAGAACT
CCAACTTTCTGCCACAACAGTATCCAAGGCTTTGCATCACTGGGTCAATTTCTTGTTCAAAGACCTCAGA
GAGCTTGGAGCAGTATTTGTATACCCGTGATGTTTTCCGGTTATATAACCAGGCATTATTGAACATAAGC
CAAATATCATCGACATACTGCCAGGGCTCCTGATACTGTCCAGTGTCTAACTTCCTCTTAATGGTAGAAA
GATCCATGGGGCTCTTCACAATATCAAAGTAATCAGGGATTCCTAAAAGCTGAGGGTCCACAGGTTGACG
AAAGGGAAGGGATTCTGGATCCTGACGGTAAAGTGCCTCCAAAGTTGGCATCAGTGCCTGTCGTAGTTCT
TCTGGTTTGAAAATGGCGCGCCCGCTAGCCTTGGATCCGGCAATTGGCTTGTACAGCTCGTCCATGCCGA
GAGTGATCCCGGCTGCGGTCACGAACTCCTTAAGGACCATGTGATCTCGCTTCTCGTTGGGGTCTTTGCT
CAGGGCGGACTGGGTGCTCAGGTAGTGGTTGTCAGGCAGCAGCACGGGTCCGTCACCGATTGGGGTGTTC
TGCTGGTAGTGGTCGGCGAGCTGCACGCTTCCGTCCTCGATGTTGTGACGGATCTTGAAGTTCACCTTGA
TTCCGTTCTTCTGCTTGTCAGCCATGATATAGACGTTGTGGCTGTTGTAGTTGTACTCCAGCTTGTGACC
CAGGATGTTACCGTCCTCCTTGAAGTCGATGCCCTTCAGCTCGATGCGGTTCACCAGGGTGTCTCCCTCG
AACTTCACCTCAGCGCGAGTCTTGTAGTTGCCGTCGTCCTTGAAGAAGATGGTACGCTCCTGGACGTAGC
CTTCGGGCATGGCGGACTTGAAGAAGTCGTGCTGCTTCATGTGGTCGGGGTATCGGCTGAAGCACTGCAC
GCCGTAGGTCAGGGTGGTCACGAGGGTAGGCCAGGGCACGGGCAGCTTGCCGGTGGTGCAGATGAACTTC
AGGGTCAGCTTGCCGTAGGTAGCATCGCCCTCTCCCTCACCACTCACACTGAACTTGTGACCGTTTACGT
CACCGTCCAGTTCGACCAGGATTGGCACCACTCCGGTGAACAGCTCCTCTCCCTTGCTCACGGATCCTCC
ACCTCCACCTCCGCCGGC
[270 nt withheld, positions 6949-7218]
ATGCCAGAGGATCATGGTGGCTCTAGAACCGGTCCTGTGTTCTGGCGGCAAACCCGTTGCGAAAAAGAAC
GTTCACGGCGACTACTGCACTTATATACGGTTCTCCCCCACCCTCGGGAAAAAGGCGGAGCCAGTACACG
ACATCACTTTCCCAGTTTACCCCGCGCCACCTTCTCTAGGCACCGGATCAATTGCCGACCCCTCCCCCCA
ACTTCTCGGGGACTGTGGGCGATGTGCGCTCTGCCCACTGACGGGCACCGGAGCCAATTCCCACTCCTTT
CAAGACCTAGCTAGCACTAGTCAATAATCAATGTCAACGCGTATATCTGGCCCGTACATCGCGAAGCAGC
GCAAAACGCCTAACCCTAAGCAGATTCTTCATGCAATTGTCGGTCAAGCCTTGCCTTGTTGTAGCTTAAA
TTTTGCTCGCGCACTACTCAGCGACCTCCAACACACAAGCAGGGAGCAGATACTGGCTTAACTATGCGGC
ATCAGAGCAGATTGTACTGAGAGTGCACCATAGGGG
